Addgene plasmid #90295: pSH1
Purpose: Expresses the fat-7 gene in C. elegans intestine
Depositing lab: Anne Brunet. Depositing organization: Stanford University. Publication: Mono-unsaturated fatty acids link H3K4me3 modifiers to C. elegans lifespan. Han S, Schroeder EA, Silva-Garcia CG, Hebestreit K, Mair WB, Brunet A. Nature. 2017 Apr 13;544(7649):185-190. doi: 10.1038/nature21686. Epub 2017 Apr 5. PubMed 28379943.
Backbone
  Vector backbone: p4P1R
  Backbone manufacturer: Frederick Mann, Kim Lab
  Backbone size w/o insert (bp): 4463
  Total vector size (bp): 6239
  Modifications to backbone: This p4P1R vector already contains a 2kb insert of ges-1 promoter.
  Vector type: Worm Expression
Growth in bacteria
  Bacterial resistance: Kanamycin, 50 μg/mL
  Growth temperature: 37°C
  Growth strain: DH5alpha
  Copy number: High Copy
Gene/Insert
  Gene/Insert name: fat-7
  Species: C. elegans (nematode)
  Insert size (bp): 1776
  Entrez Gene: fat-7 (a.k.a. CELE_F10D2.9)
  Promoter: ges-1
  Tag / fusion protein: No
  Cloning method: Gibson Cloning
  Sequencing primers: 5′ ATGACGGTAAAAACTCGCGC; 3′ TTACATGATCGATTTTTTTC
Terms and licenses: Academic/Nonprofit Terms; Industry Terms: Not Available to Industry
How to cite: pSH1 was a gift from Anne Brunet (Addgene plasmid # 90295 ; http://n2t.net/addgene:90295 ; RRID:Addgene_90295)
