[The description below was written by a language model from this plasmid's Addgene catalogue record and pLannotate feature annotations shown in this document.]
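Description:
pSH1 is a C. elegans expression plasmid built on p4P1R, a Gateway-style entry-type backbone that, according to the record, already carried an approximately 2 kb ges-1 promoter fragment. It is maintained in E. coli as a high-copy plasmid through a ColE1/pUC-type origin and selected with kanamycin via an aminoglycoside phosphotransferase gene. The feature table also shows typical entry-vector remnants: Gateway recombination site sequences at the start of the record (annotated as an attL fragment overlapping an attB4 core), rrnB T1 and T2 terminators that insulate the cloning region from bacterial read-through, a T7 promoter downstream of the insert, and small lacI and lacZα fragments. The sequenced record is 6,261 nt, close to the catalogued total of 6,239 bp.

The payload is the fat-7 gene, a 1,776 bp insert added by Gibson assembly downstream of the ges-1 promoter, without any tag or fusion partner. fat-7 encodes a delta-9 fatty acid desaturase that converts stearoyl-CoA to oleoyl-CoA, a major mono-unsaturated fatty acid in worm lipids. The annotation detects fat-7 coding sequence as several separate blocks, which is consistent with a genomic, intron-containing copy, although the record does not state this explicitly. A short match to cdk-4 just upstream of fat-7 lies within the promoter region and is probably incidental to the genomic ges-1 fragment. No 3′ UTR element is annotated.

The ges-1 promoter is commonly used for intestine-specific expression, matching the stated purpose of expressing fat-7 in the C. elegans intestine. The associated work concerns links between mono-unsaturated fatty acids, H3K4me3 modifiers and worm lifespan.
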