Features (pLannotate 1.2.2; 13 found; start..end, strand, type, name):
      6..91      +  protein_bind   attL1 (fragment): mutant version of attL; recombination site for the Gateway® LR reaction LR Clonase™
     82..102     +  protein_bind   attB4: mutant version of attB; core recombination site for the Gateway® BP reaction BP Clonase™
   1899..1997    +  CDS            cdk-4 (fragment): CDK4_CAEEL - Experimental evidence at protein level: Swiss-Prot protein existence level 1. Serine/threonine-protein kinase which, in association with cyclin D-like protein cyd-1, is required for the progression through the G1 phase of the cell cycle during postembryonic development by phosphorylating and inhibiting lin-35 and fzr-1 (PubMed:10518501, PubMed:11684669, PubMed:25562820). In complex with cyd-1, involved in sex determination during gonadogenesis by regulating the asymmetric division of the somatic gonadal precursor cell (SGP) (PubMed:16198291). From Caenorhabditis elegans.
   2101..2220    +  CDS            fat-7 (fragment): FAT7_CAEEL - Experimental evidence at protein level: Swiss-Prot protein existence level 1. Delta(9)-fatty acid desaturase that acts preferentially on stearoyl-CoA (octadecanoyl-CoA) producing the monounsaturated oleoyl- CoA ((9Z)-octadecenoyl-CoA), one of the most abundant monounsaturated fatty acid in Caenorhabditis elegans phospholipids and triacylglycerols. Also acts on palmitoyl-CoA (hexadecanoyl-CoA), heptadecanoyl-CoA and (11E)-octadecenoyl-CoA (trans-vaccenoyl-CoA), the monounsaturated fatty acids (MUFAs) produced are further used by several other desaturases and elongases as substrates
   2327..2449    +  CDS            fat-7 (fragment): FAT7_CAEEL - Experimental evidence at protein level: Swiss-Prot protein existence level 1. Delta(9)-fatty acid desaturase that acts preferentially on stearoyl-CoA (octadecanoyl-CoA) producing the monounsaturated oleoyl- CoA ((9Z)-octadecenoyl-CoA), one of the most abundant monounsaturated fatty acid in Caenorhabditis elegans phospholipids and triacylglycerols. Also acts on palmitoyl-CoA (hexadecanoyl-CoA), heptadecanoyl-CoA and (11E)-octadecenoyl-CoA (trans-vaccenoyl-CoA), the monounsaturated fatty acids (MUFAs) produced are further used by several other desaturases and elongases as substrates
   2682..3782    +  CDS            fat-7: FAT7_CAEEL - Experimental evidence at protein level: Swiss-Prot protein existence level 1. Delta(9)-fatty acid desaturase that acts preferentially on stearoyl-CoA (octadecanoyl-CoA) producing the monounsaturated oleoyl- CoA ((9Z)-octadecenoyl-CoA), one of the most abundant monounsaturated fatty acid in Caenorhabditis elegans phospholipids and triacylglycerols. Also acts on palmitoyl-CoA (hexadecanoyl-CoA), heptadecanoyl-CoA and (11E)-octadecenoyl-CoA (trans-vaccenoyl-CoA), the monounsaturated fatty acids (MUFAs) produced are further used by several other desaturases and elongases as substrates
   3917..3935    -  promoter       T7 promoter: promoter for bacteriophage T7 RNA polymerase
   4069..4878    +  CDS            KanR: aminoglycoside phosphotransferase; aph(3')-Ia; confers resistance to kanamycin in bacteria or G418 (Geneticin®) in eukaryotes
   5025..5613    +  rep_origin     ori: high-copy-number ColE1/pMB1/pBR322/pUC origin of replication
   5796..5888    +  CDS            lacI (fragment): lac repressor; lacI; The lac repressor binds to the lac operator to inhibit transcription in E. coli. This inhibition can be relieved by adding lactose or isopropyl-β-D-thiogalactopyranoside (IPTG).
   5943..5970    -  terminator     rrnB T2 terminator: transcription terminator T2 from the E. coli rrnB gene
   6102..6145    +  terminator     rrnB T1 terminator: Escherichia coli rrnB; transcription terminator T1 from the E. coli rrnB gene
   6192..6228    -  CDS            lacZα (fragment): LacZα fragment of β-galactosidase; lacZ fragment
>Addgene plasmid #90295 | pSH1 | addgene full sequence | sequence record 181546 | Addgene NGS Result
AGCTCCAAATAATGATTTTATTTTGACTGATAGTGACCTGTTCGTTGCAACAAATTGATAAGCAATGCTT
TTTTATAATGCCAACTTTGTATAGAAAAGTTGAAACTCCGAACTATGATGACGAAAAAATGTTTTCTTGA
ATTTTCATTTTATTGTGAAATTGAAAACTCTGCATAGCCCGCAGTCACTTGAAAGCACATTTAAGATGGA
ATCAAATGGTAAGAAAGCTCGTGTAATCAGGAGATTTTATCCGGGGTATGCCGAGGAATATATGGTGCAC
TCGCATTAGCTGGCATTTTTTGTAATTATCGGATTTCTACCTTTTTCTTAATCTAGTTTGTTATCATTGT
CCATCATTTACAACCAAAAATTTGCGTCATTTACAACCAAAAATTGATCTGACAATTATCATAATTCGGT
TTTTATTTTCAGAAGAAACGCTCCGATGTGATCCTATAGTGAATATACTTTTCCATCCTCTCTGAAATAA
ACAATTATGAAGAATGCATCAATTTGCATTCGAAATAACTGCCGTATTTTGTCTATTGGTATGGCTGCAG
TACCATTTTTCTTCGCGTCTTTGCGCAGCCTTCGGGCGCTACCAATAAGGCTAAGCCGGGGTAAGTTATT
TCAGAATTCTAATCAACTAATCTAAGTCTCATACATCATTGTCAAGTGACGCATTTTTTTAATTTCTATG
TTAACTCGACTTTAATATTCTTTTCTGGTTTCACCAGAAAAATGCTGGACTGAAAAATTGAATTTCCCGC
GATTTGGGAAAAACCGCAGTTTAAGCTTTTGGCATGAATACAGTGAACACAGGAACAAAAAATTGACTTG
TTATTTTGAGTTTATATTAAATGTTAATTTTGCATCTCATATTTTCACAAAACTTGTTTGCTTGAAAAAT
GTGCAAATAACAAGTGAACATACATCAAGGTTTATGCAGATCAGCACTGATGCAACTGATAGCAAAACTG
ATAAGGGTCAAAATTTCAGTGGCCAGCACAAACACATACACATTCGTAGTTCGTTTTGTGTTTCGTGTAT
TTAGCATTTATTTTTCAATTCCGGCAATTTGCCGATTTGCCGGAAATTTTGATTTTTGGCAAATTGCCAG
TTTGCCGTTTGCCGAACATCAATTTGCCGAAATTTTTTAGAGGGATCTTTATAAGACGGAAACACTTAAA
ATTGTGCTTTTTTGGAATTTTTTTCAATGTTTCAATAGAATTAGCTTACATTTAAAATTAGATGTAGGAA
CGTTTATAGGACGCTTACAATTTTGCCGATTAAAATCGAAGTTCTGAACTTTTCAAAAAATGTGCAAAAT
TTTTTTGACAAATTTGACAAATCGGCCGGTTTGTCGATTGTCCGGAATTTTTCAGTTTCGGCGATTTACC
GGTTTGCCGGAAAACATCGTTTGCCACCCACACACACATAAAGAGACGAAACAACACACCATCTTCAAAA
AATTTGTGAATCTTCATTTCCACGTGGTTTGCAGGGTTTCCCATCCACCCCACTCTATCTCTCCAAGTTG
AATTTTGGCAAAATTGACCACACACCGATCAAAAACTATTGTGTGTGTGTGTATTTGTGTCTTCAATAAT
TCCTGTCTGTGTCTCGCACTATCTATTGACTACAAGAACGTGATCGCAGCTCTACGAAACCTTTACTTTA
TTTTAGAAATATTTTTTCATGCTATTAGCAAAAAAAAGTTTTTTTTTGTCTAAGTACACTTAAAATTTTC
CAAAATTTTTAAGATTTTTCAAAATGTGCGATCAAAGATCTGACAAAATGCCAAAATTTTGAAGAGGAAA
TTTAGTCGGCTTCCAAAATTATAAGTGGCAGAAATTGAGCAATTGTCACTTTTTGACAGTAAATAGAAAA
TTTTTTGAAAAATTTTGAAACGCTTTATTTTGTTACTTGGTCATTTTGGCACCATAGGAGTAGTTTTTAA
CATTTTCCCCACTGGCGCTACTTCATTTTAAACTTTTCCAAAGATTTTAATTTTTAATTTTAAAAAATTT
CATATAATTCGTCTGCGTCTTACAGTTTCAGGCTTCAAAAATCTATTACATATCTTATCTTTGAATTCAG
ATGACGGTAAAAACTCGCGCGAGCATTGCCAAGAAGATTGAAAAAGATGGTTTGGACTCTCAATACCTGT
TCATGGATCCAAATGAAGTCCTGCAAGTCCAAGAGGAGAGCAAAAAAGTAAGCTAGTTTTTGAGAGCGAA
ATTCAGATTAGATTCTCAATATGAAATTTTAAAAAAATTAAACAATACCATGAGCTAACTGAATTCAGAA
TCTATTTCCCTTATTCCAGATTCCATACAAAATGGAAATAGTGTGGCGTAACGTGGCTCTCTTTGCTGCT
CTGCACGTCGCCGCAGCCATTGGACTTTACGAGCTTGTCTTCCATGCTAAATGGCAAACGGCCGTCTTCT
GTAAGTTCCCCCAAGCATTATTTTTGTGTCCGGAAACTAGTATTACTTGTCACACTAATAGAGAAATAAA
CTACTGGATTTTGAAAACCAAAAAACTGTATATGAAAAGAAACATTTACGATGTCTGTACATTTTGAATG
AAAAGTTTATTTTTTTTAACTGATTGCAATTGAACAGAAACAAATATTTCGATTAGTGATAAACGAGTGA
TAAAACCAGTTGTATATTTAATTTTCAGCATTTGCTCTCTATGTGTTCTCAGGATTCGGTATCACAGCTG
GAGCCCATCGTCTCTGGTCTCATAAATCATACAAGGCAACCACACCAATGAGAATCTTTTTGATGCTCTT
GAACAACATTGCTCTTCAAAACGACATCATTGAATGGGCTCGTGATCATCGTTGCCATCACAAGTGGACT
GATACAGATGCTGATCCACATAACACCACCCGTGGATTCTTCTTCACTCACATGGGATGGCTTCTTGTGC
GTAAGCATCCACAAGTTAAGGAGCATGGAGGCAAACTCGACCTATCTGATCTATTTAGCGATCCAGTTCT
TGTATTCCAGAGAAAGTAAGTTAGGTTGAAATAAATAAAAAATATGTCAATTTTTTATTTCAGGCACTAT
TTCCCACTGGTCATTTTGTTTTGTTTCATTCTTCCAACAATTATCCCCGTTTATTTCTGGAAGGAGACAG
CATTCATTGCGTTTTACGTAGCTGGAACATTCCGTTATTGTTTCACACTTCACGCCACTTGGTGCATCAA
CAGCGCTGCTCACTAGTAAGTTCACTTTATTTTTATAGATTCGGGGTCGTTTTACAATTTATTACCCAGT
GCAAAACAAAAATTTAAATTTAAAATCTTCAAGTGTTTAGCGGGACCAAAACAAAGAAAATAGGTAAGTT
CGCTGTCAAAATTTCTGTGATGACTTGGTCTAAATTAAAGTTTTTAAAATACAAATGTTTTGTTTTTAAG
TTTACGGTAAAACTGTTTTCTTTTCATCGTTAGAAAAATAAATCAAGCTTGAAATTATTAAATTAAAATT
TTCAGTTTTGGTTGGAAGCCATACGATACTTCTGTTTCCGCCGTTGAGAACGTCTTTACCACAGTTGTAG
CCGTTGGTGAAGGAGGTCACAATTTCCACCACACATTCCCACAAGACTACAGAGCATCTGAATATTCATT
GATATACAATTGGACCCGTGTTCTTATTGATACTGCAGCTGTTCTTGGTCTTGTCTACGATAGAAAAACA
ATTGCCGATGAGTTTATCAGCCGGCAGGTTGCCAATCACGGAAGTGAAGAATCAAGAAAAAAATCGATCA
TGTAAATTCATTATCATTACGCGTTGGTTGTCCATAAAAGTTTTAATTGAAGCAAAAAATAATTAATTTA
TTCCTGAATAAATTTGGTTAATTCTAAGAATTCGAGCTCTAGAGCTGCAGGGCGGCCGCGATATCCCCTA
TAGTGAGTCGTATTACATGGTCATAGCTGTTTCCTGGCAGCTCTGGCCCGTGTCTCAAAATCTCTGATGT
TACATTGCACAAGATAAAAATATATCATCATGAACAATAAAACTGTCTGCTTACATAAACAGTAATACAA
GGGGTGTTATGAGCCATATTCAACGGGAAACGTCGAGGCCGCGATTAAATTCCAACATGGATGCTGATTT
ATATGGGTATAAATGGGCTCGCGATAATGTCGGGCAATCAGGTGCGACAATCTATCGCTTGTATGGGAAG
CCCGATGCGCCAGAGTTGTTTCTGAAACATGGCAAAGGTAGCGTTGCCAATGATGTTACAGATGAGATGG
TCAGACTAAACTGGCTGACGGAATTTATGCCTCTTCCGACCATCAAGCATTTTATCCGTACTCCTGATGA
TGCATGGTTACTCACCACTGCGATCCCCGGAAAAACAGCATTCCAGGTATTAGAAGAATATCCTGATTCA
GGTGAAAATATTGTTGATGCGCTGGCAGTGTTCCTGCGCCGGTTGCATTCGATTCCTGTTTGTAATTGTC
CTTTTAACAGCGATCGCGTATTTCGTCTCGCTCAGGCGCAATCACGAATGAATAACGGTTTGGTTGATGC
GAGTGATTTTGATGACGAGCGTAATGGCTGGCCTGTTGAACAAGTCTGGAAAGAAATGCATAAACTTTTG
CCATTCTCACCGGATTCAGTCGTCACTCATGGTGATTTCTCACTTGATAACCTTATTTTTGACGAGGGGA
AATTAATAGGTTGTATTGATGTTGGACGAGTCGGAATCGCAGACCGATACCAGGATCTTGCCATCCTATG
GAACTGCCTCGGTGAGTTTTCTCCTTCATTACAGAAACGGCTTTTTCAAAAATATGGTATTGATAATCCT
GATATGAATAAATTGCAGTTTCATTTGATGCTCGATGAGTTTTTCTAATCAGAATTGGTTAATTGGTTGT
AACACTGGCAGAGCATTACGCTGACTTGACGGGACGGCGCAAGCTCATGACCAAAATCCCTTAACGTGAG
TTACGCGTCGTTCCACTGAGCGTCAGACCCCGTAGAAAAGATCAAAGGATCTTCTTGAGATCCTTTTTTT
CTGCGCGTAATCTGCTGCTTGCAAACAAAAAAACCACCGCTACTAGCGGTGGTTTGTTTGCCGGATCAAG
AGCTACCAACTCTTTTTCCGAAGGTAACTGGCTTCAGCAGAGCGCAGATACCAAATACTGTTCTTCTAGT
GTAGCCGTAGTTAGGCCACCACTTCAAGAACTCTGTAGCACCGCCTACATACCTCGCTCTGCTAATCCTG
TTACCAGTGGCTGCTGCCAGTGGCGATAAGTCGTGTCTTACCGGGTTGGACTCAAGACGATAGTTACCGG
ATAAGGCGCAGCGGTCGGGCTGAACGGGGGGTTCGTGCACACAGCCCAGCTTGGAGCGAACGACCTACAC
CGAACTGAGATACCTACAGCGTGAGCTATGAGAAAGCGCCACGCTTCCCGAAGGGAGAAAGGCGGACAGG
TATCCGGTAAGCGGCAGGGTCGGAACAGGAGAGCGCACGAGGGAGCTTCCAGGGGGAAACGCCTGGTATC
TTTATAGTCCTGTCGGGTTTCGCCACCCCTGACTTGAGCGTCGATTTTTGTGATGCTCGTCAGGGGGGCG
GAGCCTATGGAAAAACGCCAGCAACGCGGCCTTTTTACGGTTCCTGGCCTTTTGCTGGCCTTTTGCTCAC
ATGTTCTTTCCTGCGTTATCCCCTGATTCTGTGGATAACCGTATTACCGCCTTTGAGTGAGCTGATACCG
CTCGCCGCAGCCGAACGACCGAGCGCAGCGAGTCAGTGAGCGAGGAAGCGGAAGAGCGCCCAATACGCAA
ACCGCCTCTCCCCGCGCGTTGGCCGATTCATTAATGCAGCTGGCACGACAGGTTTCCCGACTGGAAAGCG
GGCAGTGAGCGCAACGCAATTAATACGCGTACCGCTAGCCAGGAAGAGTTTGTAGAAACGCAAAAAGGCC
ATCCGTCAGGATGGCCTTCTGCTTAGTTTGATGCCTGGCAGTTTATGGCGGGCGTCCTGCCCGCCACCCT
CCGGGCCGTTGCTTCACAACGTTCAAATCCGCTCCCGGCGGATTTGTCCTACTCAGGAGAGCGTTCACCG
ACAAACAACAGATAAAACGAAAGGCCCAGTCTTCCGACTGAGCCTTTCGTTTTATTTGATGCCTGGCAGT
TCCCTACTCTCGCGTTAACGCTAGCATGGATGTTTTCCCAGTCACGACGTTGTAAAACGACGGCCAGTCT
TAAGCTCGGGCCCGAGTTAACGCTACCATGG
