>Addgene plasmid #90295 | pSH1 | depositor partial sequence | sequence record 174973 | 2kb of ges-1 promoter + fat-7 full genomic DNA + fat-7 3'UTR
AAACTCCGAACTATGATGACGAAAAAATGTTTTCTTGAATTTTCATTTTATTGTGAAATTGAAAACTCTG
CATAGCCCGCAGTCACTTGAAAGCACATTTAAGATGGAATCAAATGGTAAGAAAGCTCGTGTAATCAGGA
GATTTTATCCGGGGTATGCCGAGGAATATATGGTGCACTCGCATTAGCTGGCATTTTTTGTAATTATCGG
ATTTCTACCTTTTTCTTAATCTAGTTTGTTATCATTGTCCATCATTTACAACCAAAAATTTGCGTCATTT
ACAACCAAAAATTGATCTGACAATTATCATAATTCGGTTTTTATTTTCAGAAGAAACGCTCCGATGTGAT
CCTATAGTGAATATACTTTTCCATCCTCTCTGAAATAAACAATTATGAAGAATGCATCAATTTGCATTCG
AAATAACTGCCGTATTTTGTCTATTGGTATGGCTGCAGTACCATTTTTCTTCGCGTCTTTGCGCAGCCTT
CGGGCGCTACCAATAAGGCTAAGCCGGGGTAAGTTATTTCAGAATTCTAATCAACTAATCTAAGTCTCAT
ACATCATTGTCAAGTGACGCATTTTTTTAATTTCTATGTTAACTCGACTTTAATATTCTTTTCTGGTTTC
ACCAGAAAAATGCTGGACTGAAAAATTGAATTTCCCGCGATTTGGGAAAAACCGCAGTTTAAGCTTTTGG
CATGAATACAGTGAACACAGGAACAAAAAATTGACTTGTTATTTTGAGTTTATATTAAATGTTAATTTTG
CATCTCATATTTTCACAAAACTTGTTTGCTTGAAAAATGTGCAAATAACAAGTGAACATACATCAAGGTT
TATGCAGATCAGCACTGATGCAACTGATAGCAAAACTGATAAGGGTCAAAATTTCAGTGGCCAGCACAAA
CACATACACATTCGTAGTTCGTTTTGTGTTTCGTGTATTTAGCATTTATTTTTCAATTCCGGCAATTTGC
CGATTTGCCGGAAATTTTGATTTTTGGCAAATTGCCAGTTTGCCGTTTGCCGAACATCAATTTGCCGAAA
TTTTTTAGAGGGATCTTTATAAGACGGAAACACTTAAAATTGTGCTTTTTTGGAATTTTTTTCAATGTTT
CAATAGAATTAGCTTACATTTAAAATTAGATGTAGGAACGTTTATAGGACGCTTACAATTTTGCCGATTA
AAATCGAAGTTCTGAACTTTTCAAAAAATGTGCAAAATTTTTTTTGACAAATTTGACAAATCGGCCGGTT
TGTCGATTGTCCGGAATTTTTCAGTTTCGGCGATTTACCGGTTTGCCGGAAAACATCGTTTGCCACCCAC
ACACACATAAAGAGACGAAACAACACACCATCTTCAAAAAATTTGTGAATCTTCATTTCCACGTGGTTTG
CAGGGTTTCCCATCCACCCCACTCTATCTCTCCAAGTTGAATTTTGGCAAAATTGACCACACACCGATCA
AAAACTATTGTGTGTGTGTGTATTTGTGTCTTCAATAATTCCTGTCTGTGTCTCGCACTATCTATTGACT
ACAAGAACGTGATCGCAGCTCTACGAAACCTTTACTTTATTTTAGAAATATTTTTTCATGCTATTAGCAA
AAAAAAAGTTTTTTTTTGTCTAAGTACACTTAAAATTTTCCAAAATTTTTAAGATTTTTCAAAATGTGCG
ATCAAAGATCTGACAAAATGCCAAAATTTTGAAGAGGAAATTTAGTCGGCTTCCAAAATTATAAGTGGCA
GAAATTGAGCAATTGTCACTTTTTGACAGTAAATAGAAAATTTTTTGAAAAATTTTGAAACGCTTTATTT
TGTTACTTGGTCATTTTGGCACCATAGGAGTAGTTTTTAACATTTTCCCCACTGGCGCTACTTCATTTTA
AACTTTTCCAAAGATTTTAATTTTTAATTTTAAAAAATTTCATATAATTCGTCTGCGTCTTACAGTTTCA
GGCTTCAAAAATCTATTACATATCTTATCTTTGAATTCAGATGACGGTAAAAACTCGCGCGAGCATTGCC
AAGAAGATTGAAAAAGATGGTTTGGACTCTCAATACCTGTTCATGGATCCAAATGAAGTCCTGCAAGTCC
AAGAGGAGAGCAAAAAAGTAAGCTAGTTTTTGAGAGCGAAATTCAGATTAGATTCTCAATATGAAATTTT
AAAAAAATTAAACAATACCATGAGCTAACTGAATTCAGAATCTATTTCCCTTATTCCAGATTCCATACAA
AATGGAAATAGTGTGGCGTAACGTGGCTCTCTTTGCTGCTCTGCACGTCGCCGCAGCCATTGGACTTTAC
GAGCTTGTCTTCCATGCTAAATGGCAAACGGCCGTCTTCTGTAAGTTCCCCCAAGCATTATTTTTGTGTC
CGGAAACTAGTATTACTTGTCACACTAATAGAGAAATAAACTACTGGATTTTGAAAACCAAAAAACTGTA
TATGAAAAGAAACATTTACGATGTCTGTACATTTTGAATGAAAAGTTTATTTTTTTTAACTGATTGCAAT
TGAACAGAAACAAATATTTCGATTAGTGATAAACGAGTGATAAAACCAGTTGTATATTTAATTTTCAGCA
TTTGCTCTCTATGTGTTCTCAGGATTCGGTATCACAGCTGGAGCCCATCGTCTCTGGTCTCATAAATCAT
ACAAGGCAACCACACCAATGAGAATCTTTTTGATGCTCTTGAACAACATTGCTCTTCAAAACGACATCAT
TGAATGGGCTCGTGATCATCGTTGCCATCACAAGTGGACTGATACAGATGCTGATCCACATAACACCACC
CGTGGATTCTTCTTCACTCACATGGGATGGCTTCTTGTGCGTAAGCATCCACAAGTTAAGGAGCATGGAG
GCAAACTCGACCTATCTGATCTATTTAGCGATCCAGTTCTTGTATTCCAGAGAAAGTAAGTTAGGTTGAA
ATAAATAAAAAATATGTCAATTTTTTATTTCAGGCACTATTTCCCACTGGTCATTTTGTTTTGTTTCATT
CTTCCAACAATTATCCCCGTTTATTTCTGGAAGGAGACAGCATTCATTGCGTTTTACGTAGCTGGAACAT
TCCGTTATTGTTTCACACTTCACGCCACTTGGTGCATCAACAGCGCTGCTCACTAGTAAGTTCACTTTAT
TTTTATAGATTCGGGGTCGTTTTACAATTTATTACCCAGTGCAAAACAAAAATTTAAATTTAAAATCTTC
AAGTGTTTAGCGGGACCAAAACAAAGAAAATAGGTAAGTTCGCTGTCAAAATTTCTGTGATGACTTGGTC
TAAATTAAAGTTTTTAAAATACAAATGTTTTGTTTTTAAGTTTACGGTAAAACTGTTTTCTTTTCATCGT
TAGAAAAATAAATCAAGCTTGAAATTATTAAATTAAAATTTTCAGTTTTGGTTGGAAGCCATACGATACT
TCTGTTTCCGCCGTTGAGAACGTCTTTACCACAGTTGTAGCCGTTGGTGAAGGAGGTCACAATTTCCACC
ACACATTCCCACAAGACTACAGAGCATCTGAATATTCATTGATATACAATTGGACCCGTGTTCTTATTGA
TACTGCAGCTGTTCTTGGTCTTGTCTACGATAGAAAAACAATTGCCGATGAGTTTATCAGCCGGCAGGTT
GCCAATCACGGAAGTGAAGAATCAAGAAAAAAATCGATCATGTAAATTCATTATCATTACGCGTTGGTTG
TCCATAAAAGTTTTAATTGAAGCAAAAAATAATTAATTTATTCCTGAATAAATTTGGTTAATTCTA
